Addgene plasmid #53755: pEGFP-C3-Sec3
Purpose: pEGFP-C3 plasmid that expresses Sec3
Depositing lab: Channing Der. Depositing organization: University of North Carolina at Chapel Hill. Publication: Ral and Rheb GTPase activating proteins integrate mTOR and GTPase signaling in aging, autophagy, and tumor cell invasion. Martin TD, Chen XW, Kaplan RE, Saltiel AR, Walker CL, Reiner DJ, Der CJ. Mol Cell. 2014 Jan 23;53(2):209-20. doi: 10.1016/j.molcel.2013.12.004. Epub 2014 Jan 2. PubMed 24389102.
Backbone
  Vector backbone: pEGFP-C3
  Backbone size w/o insert (bp): 4700
  Total vector size (bp): 7385
  Vector type: Mammalian Expression
  Selectable markers: Neomycin (select with G418)
Growth in bacteria
  Bacterial resistance: Kanamycin, 50 μg/mL
  Growth temperature: 37°C
  Growth strain: DH5alpha
  Copy number: Unknown
Gene/Insert
  Gene/Insert name: Sec3 (alt names: EXOC1; SEC3P; BM-102)
  Species: H. sapiens (human)
  Insert size (bp): 2685
  GenBank ID: 55763
  Entrez Gene: EXOC1 (a.k.a. BM-102, SEC3, SEC3L1, SEC3P)
  Tag / fusion protein: GFP (N terminal on backbone)
  Cloning method: Restriction Enzyme; 5′ cloning site XhoI (not destroyed); 3′ cloning site BamH1 (not destroyed)
  Sequencing primers: 5′ EGFP-C
Terms and licenses: Academic/Nonprofit Terms; Industry Terms: Not Available to Industry
How to cite: pEGFP-C3-Sec3 was a gift from Channing Der (Addgene plasmid # 53755 ; http://n2t.net/addgene:53755 ; RRID:Addgene_53755)
