[The description below was written by a language model from this plasmid's Addgene catalogue record.]
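Description:
pEGFP-C3-Sec3 is a mammalian expression plasmid built on the pEGFP-C3 backbone (about 4.7 kb) that carries the human Sec3 coding sequence, also known as EXOC1, as an insert of roughly 2.7 kb, giving a total size of about 7.4 kb. The insert was placed by restriction cloning between the XhoI and BamHI sites of the polylinker, both of which remain intact. Because the polylinker lies downstream of the EGFP open reading frame in this backbone, the protein is produced as a fusion with GFP at its N terminus. The plasmid is propagated in E. coli under kanamycin selection, and the neomycin resistance marker allows G418 selection of stably transfected mammalian cells. In vectors of this family a single resistance cassette usually serves both purposes. The record gives no feature table and does not name the promoter or origins of replication. pEGFP-C series vectors conventionally drive the fusion from the CMV immediate-early promoter with an SV40 polyadenylation signal, but that is not confirmed here. Copy number is listed as unknown.

Sec3/EXOC1 is a subunit of the exocyst, the multiprotein complex that tethers secretory vesicles to the plasma membrane and acts as an effector of Ral GTPases. A GFP-tagged version allows the protein to be followed by fluorescence microscopy in live or fixed cells, and to be detected or pulled down through the GFP moiety. The stated purpose is simply expression of Sec3. The associated work concerns Ral and Rheb GTPase-activating proteins in mTOR signalling, autophagy and tumour cell invasion, which fits use of the construct to study exocyst components in that context.
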