>Addgene plasmid #53755 | pEGFP-C3-Sec3 | addgene partial sequence | sequence record 92151 | SV40pA-R 5'-GAAATTTGTGATGCTATTGC-3'
GCTGCAATAAACAAGTTAACAACAACAATTGCATTCATTTTATGTTTCAGGTTCAGGGGGAGGTGTGGGA
GGTTTTTTAAAGCAAGTAAAACCTCTACAAATGTGGTATGGCTGATTATGATCAGTTATCTAGATCCGGT
GGATCCTTAGTGGGACTGTGCAATGCTGGAACAATAATCCAGAATGTCCTGAATAGTGAATTCCATTGTA
ACACCAGATCCAGGATAACAGCGAGCTATCAAACCTTCAAAGTGCTTATACTGGCGTATAAATTCATCTT
GCATGGAGTGCCACACCACCTGAAGTAAGTTCTCTTCTTCACATAAATGTTTATCAACTTTCTTGTAGAG
GTTATCTAGACCTTTTTTTACTTCCTTTCCAGGGTACTCCTTAATGACTTTACGAAGTTCTTGTTTGTTA
AATGCAAGTTGGTAACTTACTTCCTCCTCCCTTATGCCCTGTGCCACGCGAGCTTCAACACCTTCAAAGA
AATGATTTAGTTTTTCAAGAGGTTGTCCTAAAGAGTAAATGACATAAGACTGAAGGTGATCTGTGTATTT
TTGTTTGGCTTCTTTTTTTTCTGCTTCTAGACATGAGATTTTCAA
