>Addgene plasmid #53755 | pEGFP-C3-Sec3 | addgene partial sequence | sequence record 92157 | EGFP-C 5'-CATGGTCCTGCTGGAGTTCGTG-3'
CTCTCGGCATGGACGAGCTGTACAAGTACTCAGATCTCGAGACCATGACAGCAATCAAGCATGCATTACA
AAGAGACATTTTTACACCAAATGATGAACGCCTGCTGAGCATTGTGAATGTCTGCAAAGCAGGAAAAAAG
AAAAAGAACTGTTTTTTATGTGCCACAGTGACAACTGAACGCCCTGTGCAGGTTAAGGTGGTCAAAGTCA
AGAAATCCGATAAGGGAGATTTCTACAAAAGGCAGATTGCATGGGCCCTTCGAGATCTTGCGGTGGTAGA
TGCCAAAGATGCTATCAAAGAAAATCCTGAATTTGATTTACACTTTGAAAAAATATATAAATGGGTTGCC
AGCAGCACTGCTGAAAAGAATGCATTTATTTCATGCATTTGGAAATTGAATCAGCGATATCTCCGGAAGA
AAATTGATTTTGTCAATGTTAGCTCACAGCTTTTGGAAGAATCTGTTCCAAGTGGAGAAAATCAGAGTGT
GACAGGAGGTGATGAAGAAGTAGTAGATGAATACCAAGAGTTAAATGCAAGAGAAGAACAGGATATCGAA
ATAATGATGGAAGGCTGTGAATATGCAATCTCGAATGCGGAAGCCTTTGCAGAAAAATTGTCCAGAGAGC
TGCAGGTGCTAGATGGGGCTAACATCCAGTCAATCATGGCATCTGAAAAACAAGTCAACATCCTGATGAA
ATTGCTAGATGAGGCTCTAAAGGAGGTAGATCAGATTGAATTGAAACTGAGCAGTTATGAGGAAATGCTC
C
